Addgene plasmid #177704: pDIV537
Purpose: Plasmid expressing optimized Cas9 and NAT marker and sgRNA targeting KU70 homolog in D. hansenii
Depositing lab: Uffe Mortensen. Depositing organization: Danmarks Tekniske Universitet. Publication: A CRISPR/Cas9 method facilitates efficient oligo-mediated gene editing in Debaryomyces hansenii. Strucko T, Andersen NL, Mahler MR, Martinez JL, Mortensen UH. Synth Biol (Oxf). 2021 Oct 12;6(1):ysab031. doi: 10.1093/synbio/ysab031. eCollection 2021. PubMed 34746438.
Backbone
  Vector backbone: pDIV066
  Total vector size (bp): 11829
  Vector type: Bacterial Expression, Yeast Expression, CRISPR
  Selectable markers: Nourseothricin
Growth in bacteria
  Bacterial resistance: Ampicillin, 100 μg/mL
  Growth temperature: 37°C
  Growth strain: DH5alpha
  Copy number: Unknown
Gene/Insert 1
  Gene/Insert name: Cas9
  Species: CTG-clade compatible
  Promoter: RNR2p (Debaryomyces hansenii )
  Tag / fusion protein: SV40 (C terminal on insert)
  Cloning method: Unknown
  Sequencing primers: 5′ CTATGGCTCCAGGTCCCGAG
Gene/Insert 2
  Gene/Insert name: Nat
  Species: CTG-clade compatible
  Promoter: TDH3p (Candida lusitaniae)
  Cloning method: Unknown
  Sequencing primers: 5′ GCTTGAGAAGGTTTTGGGACG
Gene/Insert 3
  Gene/Insert name: tRNA-sgRNA-tRNA (alt name: sgRNA Targeting KU70 homolog in D.hansenii: aCTGCTTCtTCATTCAATTC)
  Species: Synthetic; CTG-Clade compatible
  Promoter: TEF1p (Debaryomyces hansenii)
  Cloning method: Unknown
  Sequencing primers: 5′ CTAGAAAGTATAGGAACTTCTGAAGTGG
Resource information
  A portion of this plasmid was derived from a plasmid made by: Codon optimized Cas9 was derived from another plasmid pRB732 that was obtained from Prof. Richard J. Bennett
Terms and licenses: Academic/Nonprofit Terms; Industry Terms: Not Available to Industry
How to cite: pDIV537 was a gift from Uffe Mortensen (Addgene plasmid # 177704 ; http://n2t.net/addgene:177704 ; RRID:Addgene_177704)
