[The description below was written by a language model from this plasmid's Addgene catalogue record and pLannotate feature annotations shown in this document.]
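Description:
pDIV537 is an 11.8 kb CRISPR/Cas9 shuttle plasmid built on the pDIV066 backbone for gene editing in the yeast Debaryomyces hansenii, a member of the CTG clade in which the CUG codon is decoded atypically. For that reason its coding sequences are recoded to be CTG-clade compatible. In E. coli it is maintained through a high-copy ColE1/pUC-type origin and selected with ampicillin via the β-lactamase gene. In yeast it is selected with nourseothricin. Neither the catalogue fields nor the feature table identify a yeast replication origin or centromere element, so how the plasmid is maintained in D. hansenii is not stated in the record.

The payload consists of three expression units. A codon-optimized Streptococcus pyogenes Cas9, derived from an earlier plasmid, is driven by the D. hansenii RNR2 promoter. It carries a C-terminal SV40 nuclear localization signal according to the catalogue, and the annotation also detects a 3xFLAG epitope downstream of the Cas9 coding region, followed by a CYC1 terminator fragment. The Nat marker, a streptothricin/nourseothricin acetyltransferase, is expressed from the Candida lusitaniae TDH3 promoter and ends in the Ashbya gossypii TEF terminator. The guide is produced from the D. hansenii TEF1 promoter, a Pol II promoter, as a tRNA-sgRNA-tRNA array. The flanking tRNAs are processed by the cell's endogenous tRNA-maturation enzymes, which releases a precisely trimmed sgRNA carrying the S. pyogenes scaffold. The spacer targets the D. hansenii KU70 homolog, a component of non-homologous end joining. Two minimal FRT sites and a loxP site are also annotated, though the record does not explain their role. The plasmid is used to cut and edit the KU70 locus, in the context of a method for oligo-mediated gene editing in this yeast.
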