Features (pLannotate 1.2.2; 19 found; start..end, strand, type, name):
    846..4949    +  CDS            cas9: CAS9_STRP1 - Also known as csn1 From Streptococcus pyogenes serotype M1.
   5031..5096    +  CDS            3xFLAG: three tandem FLAG® epitope tags, followed by an enterokinase cleavage site
   5161..5395    +  terminator     CYC1 terminator (fragment): S. cerevisiae CYC1; transcription terminator for CYC1
   6420..6995    +  CDS            sta: STA_STRLA - Experimental evidence at protein level: Swiss-Prot protein existence level 1. Involved in resistance to streptothricin, a broad-spectrum antibiotic produced by streptomycetes. Detoxifies streptothricin via acetylation of the beta amino group of the first beta-lysyl moiety of streptothricin. From Streptomyces lavendulae.
   7004..7201    +  terminator     TEF terminator: Ashbya gossypii TEF terminator
   7264..7297    -  protein_bind   loxP: Cre-mediated recombination occurs in the 8-bp core sequence (GCATACAT). Cre recombinase
   7367..7400    -  protein_bind   FRT (minimal): supports FLP-mediated excision but not integration (Turan and Bode, 2011) FLP recombinase from the Saccharomyces cerevisiae 2μ plasmid
   7870..7889    +  CDS            lacZα (fragment): LacZα fragment of β-galactosidase; lacZ fragment
   7914..7931    -  terminator     rrnB T2 terminator (fragment): transcription terminator T2 from the E. coli rrnB gene
   8156..8744    -  rep_origin     ori: high-copy-number ColE1/pMB1/pBR322/pUC origin of replication
   8866..9726    -  CDS            AmpR: β-lactamase; bla; confers resistance to ampicillin, carbenicillin, and related antibiotics
   9729..9825    -  promoter       AmpR promoter (fragment): bla
   9855..9879    -  CDS            KanR (fragment): aminoglycoside phosphotransferase; aph(3')-Ia; confers resistance to kanamycin
   9908..10023   +  ncRNA          5S rRNA: Accession: RF00001 - 5S ribosomal RNA
  10027..10067   +  terminator     rrnB T1 terminator (fragment): transcription terminator T1 from the E. coli rrnB gene
  10111..10144   +  protein_bind   FRT (minimal): supports FLP-mediated excision but not integration (Turan and Bode, 2011) FLP recombinase from the Saccharomyces cerevisiae 2μ plasmid
  11427..11497   +  ncRNA          tRNA: Accession: RF00005 - tRNA
  11519..11594   +  misc_RNA       gRNA scaffold: guide RNA scaffold for the Streptococcus pyogenes CRISPR/Cas9 system
  11597..11667   +  ncRNA          tRNA: Accession: RF00005 - tRNA
>Addgene plasmid #177704 | pDIV537 | addgene full sequence | sequence record 352590 | Addgene NGS Result
CATGCACATCGTTCGCTAAAGACTTTATCTGTGGGAATAAAAATTGTATAACTTATTGCCAAACTTACTC
CCTAGTACGTCTCTGTTATTATCGCGTGCATTCAGCAATTCCAAAATCCCATTAGAGGGGTTCTTCACGA
TTATCTATTTGATCACTCTCGCCTAAACTATAAATATAGCTACCTTTTTATCAATATACATGTACTTCCG
AACATCGGCCCTTATCTGTTATTAATCTATTAATAAACCCTTAACAATTTCCTGTTGCTCCTTGTAAACC
AGTCCTATATGTCCAACTTGCCCGGATTGGTCTGATCTTCCGATCTAACAATCACGTCTTACTAATATTA
TAATGCCTTGGTAACACGTCTCGCGTTTACGCGTATGCCCTTTAGGAATTTTGTAAACAAACTGCCCCGT
AGATTACAAACAAGAGAGTGAATTCCACCCTCAACTATAGACCTAGGAGCCATTTTTCTATATAACTACT
ATCTGTATAAGGATGGGGCCTCCTGGGACATGTTCAATTGAATTTTACGCTTCGAACCATACACATAACA
CGTAAAAAGCTCTAATATTGGGCTTCTTAAATGGAAAGTTGTAGTATAGATTTTACGCGATGATCCAATT
CGCGTTTTGTGTAGGGAATTGCTTCTACATCAAGCAAAATTTACAATGCTTTTATGTATACGGCCGTAGA
CGGAATAGACAACATTGTATAATCAGGAATTGATATAAAATAGTTGATATCCCACTATTCTAATAACTTC
ATTTTTTATTAATTAGTATTTGATAATATAAAATTTCATTAGTTGCTTTCAAACATTATTCAGACAATCT
GTCATATGGATAAAAAGTATAGTATTGGTTTAGATATTGGTACTAACTCTGTGGGTTGGGCAGTTATCAC
TGACGAATATAAAGTTCCATCAAAGAAATTTAAGGTGTTAGGTAACACTGACAGACACTCAATAAAAAAG
AATCTTATCGGTGCTCTTTTGTTCGACTCCGGTGAAACTGCCGAGGCTACACGTTTAAAAAGAACAGCAA
GAAGAAGATATACCCGTAGAAAAAATAGAATATGTTATTTACAAGAAATCTTTTCTAATGAAATGGCTAA
AGTTGATGATTCCTTTTTCCATAGATTGGAAGAGTCATTTTTGGTTGAAGAAGACAAAAAGCATGAGAGA
CATCCAATCTTTGGGAATATAGTTGATGAAGTGGCTTACCATGAAAAATATCCTACCATTTATCATTTAA
GAAAGAAATTGGTAGATTCAACTGATAAAGCTGACCTTAGATTAATCTATTTAGCACTTGCCCATATGAT
TAAATTTAGAGGTCATTTTTTGATTGAAGGTGATTTGAACCCAGATAATTCTGACGTGGATAAATTATTT
ATTCAATTAGTCCAAACCTACAACCAATTATTTGAGGAAAATCCAATTAATGCTAGTGGTGTCGATGCCA
AAGCTATATTATCAGCCAGATTATCAAAATCTAGACGTTTGGAAAATTTGATTGCCCAATTGCCAGGAGA
AAAAAAGAATGGATTATTTGGAAACTTGATCGCATTATCATTGGGTTTGACACCAAATTTTAAATCTAAT
TTTGATTTAGCTGAAGATGCTAAATTACAATTATCAAAAGACACCTATGACGACGATTTGGACAATTTAC
TTGCTCAAATTGGTGATCAATATGCAGATTTGTTCTTAGCTGCTAAAAACTTATCTGATGCTATTTTGTT
GTCTGATATTTTGAGAGTGAACACAGAAATAACCAAAGCTCCATTATCAGCATCTATGATCAAACGTTAT
GATGAACACCATCAGGATTTGACTTTATTGAAAGCTTTGGTGAGACAACAATTGCCAGAGAAGTATAAAG
AAATCTTTTTCGATCAATCTAAAAACGGGTATGCAGGTTATATTGATGGGGGTGCCTCCCAAGAGGAATT
TTACAAATTTATAAAACCTATTTTAGAAAAGATGGATGGGACTGAGGAACTTTTGGTCAAATTGAACAGA
GAAGATTTGTTACGTAAACAGAGAACTTTTGATAATGGTAGTATACCTCACCAAATTCATTTGGGTGAGT
TGCATGCAATTTTAAGAAGACAAGAAGATTTTTATCCATTTTTAAAAGATAATAGAGAAAAAATCGAGAA
AATTTTAACCTTTAGAATTCCATACTATGTTGGGCCTTTGGCTAGAGGTAATTCAAGATTTGCCTGGATG
ACACGTAAATCAGAAGAAACTATTACCCCTTGGAATTTTGAAGAGGTTGTTGATAAAGGAGCATCAGCAC
AGAGTTTTATTGAAAGAATGACCAATTTCGATAAAAACTTACCAAATGAAAAAGTTTTACCAAAACATTC
CTTGTTATACGAATATTTTACTGTTTACAATGAACTTACAAAGGTTAAATATGTTACTGAAGGTATGCGT
AAGCCAGCCTTTTTATCTGGAGAACAGAAAAAGGCAATAGTTGATTTATTGTTTAAAACAAATAGAAAAG
TTACTGTTAAACAATTAAAAGAAGATTACTTTAAGAAAATTGAATGTTTTGATTCAGTTGAAATCAGTGG
TGTTGAAGACAGATTTAATGCTAGTTTAGGAACTTACCATGATTTACTTAAAATTATCAAAGATAAAGAT
TTCTTGGATAACGAAGAAAATGAAGACATTTTAGAAGACATTGTTTTAACCTTAACTTTATTCGAAGATA
GAGAGATGATTGAAGAACGTTTGAAGACTTATGCACATTTGTTTGACGATAAAGTGATGAAACAGTTGAA
AAGAAGACGTTATACTGGATGGGGTAGATTGTCTCGTAAATTGATCAATGGAATTAGAGATAAACAAAGT
GGTAAAACTATCTTGGACTTTTTGAAATCTGACGGATTTGCTAATAGAAATTTCATGCAATTGATCCACG
ACGATAGTTTGACATTTAAAGAAGACATCCAAAAGGCCCAAGTGAGTGGGCAAGGTGATTCATTACATGA
ACATATTGCAAATTTAGCCGGATCTCCTGCTATTAAGAAAGGGATATTACAAACTGTTAAAGTTGTGGAT
GAATTAGTGAAAGTAATGGGAAGACATAAACCTGAAAACATTGTCATTGAGATGGCAAGAGAAAATCAAA
CTACACAAAAAGGACAGAAAAATAGTAGAGAACGTATGAAAAGAATAGAAGAGGGTATTAAAGAATTGGG
TAGTCAAATATTGAAAGAACACCCAGTGGAAAATACCCAGTTGCAAAATGAAAAATTATATCTTTACTAC
CTTCAAAATGGACGTGATATGTATGTTGATCAGGAATTAGATATAAATAGACTTTCAGATTATGATGTAG
ATCATATAGTTCCACAATCTTTCTTGAAAGATGATTCCATAGACAATAAAGTATTAACTAGAAGTGATAA
AAATAGAGGTAAAAGTGATAATGTCCCAAGTGAGGAAGTCGTCAAAAAGATGAAAAATTACTGGCGTCAA
CTTTTGAATGCTAAATTAATTACTCAAAGAAAATTTGATAATTTGACTAAAGCAGAAAGAGGTGGGCTTT
CTGAATTAGATAAAGCCGGGTTCATTAAAAGACAATTGGTCGAAACTAGACAAATTACTAAACATGTTGC
CCAAATTTTAGATTCCCGTATGAACACTAAGTATGACGAAAATGATAAGTTAATACGTGAGGTTAAAGTC
ATTACTTTAAAATCAAAACTTGTCTCTGATTTCAGAAAGGATTTCCAATTCTATAAAGTTAGAGAAATTA
ATAATTATCATCATGCTCATGATGCATATTTGAATGCTGTAGTTGGAACTGCTTTAATCAAGAAATACCC
TAAATTAGAATCTGAATTTGTATATGGTGATTACAAAGTCTATGATGTTAGAAAGATGATTGCTAAATCA
GAACAAGAAATTGGTAAAGCTACAGCTAAATACTTCTTTTACTCTAACATTATGAATTTCTTTAAAACAG
AAATTACTTTGGCAAACGGTGAAATTAGAAAAAGACCTCTTATTGAAACAAATGGTGAGACTGGAGAGAT
AGTTTGGGACAAAGGGCGTGATTTCGCTACTGTTAGAAAAGTTTTATCAATGCCACAAGTTAACATTGTA
AAGAAAACAGAGGTTCAAACTGGTGGTTTCTCAAAAGAAAGTATTTTGCCTAAAAGAAATAGTGATAAAT
TGATTGCCAGAAAAAAGGATTGGGATCCAAAGAAATATGGTGGTTTCGACTCACCAACCGTAGCCTATTC
TGTTTTGGTTGTGGCAAAGGTTGAAAAGGGTAAAAGTAAAAAGCTTAAATCAGTAAAAGAACTTTTGGGT
ATTACAATAATGGAAAGAAGTTCCTTTGAAAAGAACCCTATTGATTTTTTGGAAGCTAAAGGTTATAAGG
AAGTAAAGAAGGACTTAATAATCAAATTGCCTAAATATTCTTTATTTGAATTAGAAAATGGGAGAAAAAG
AATGTTGGCTTCTGCTGGAGAATTGCAAAAGGGTAATGAATTAGCATTGCCTTCCAAATATGTTAACTTC
TTGTATTTAGCTTCACACTATGAAAAGTTGAAAGGGTCACCAGAAGATAACGAGCAAAAACAATTATTTG
TTGAACAACACAAACACTACTTAGATGAGATTATAGAACAAATTAGTGAATTCAGTAAAAGAGTGATATT
AGCTGATGCAAATTTAGATAAAGTTTTGTCAGCCTATAACAAACATAGAGATAAGCCAATTAGAGAACAA
GCAGAAAACATTATTCACTTATTTACCCTTACCAATTTAGGAGCACCTGCTGCTTTCAAGTATTTTGATA
CAACAATTGATCGTAAAAGATATACCTCAACAAAAGAAGTCTTAGACGCCACCTTAATTCATCAATCAAT
CACTGGATTGTATGAGACAAGAATTGATTTGTCTCAATTGGGTGGTGATGAAGGGGCTGATCCTAAGAAG
AAAAGAAAAGTTGATCCAAAGAAAAAGCGTAAGGTGGATCCTAAGAAAAAGAGAAAGGTTGACTACAAAG
ACCATGACGGTGATTATAAAGATCATGACATCGACTACAAGGATGACGATGACAAGTGATAATGACTGCA
GAGATCCATCGACCTGCCGCCAAGCTAATTCCGGGCGAATTTCTGTCGAGTCATGTAATTAGTTATGTCA
CGCTTACATTCACGCCCTCCCCCCACATCCGCTCTAACCGAAAAGGAAGGAGTTAGACAACCTGAAGTCT
AGGTCCCTATTTATTTTTTTATAGTTATGTTAGTATTAAGAACGTTATTTATATTTCAAATTTTTCTTTT
TTTTCTGTACAGACGCGTGTACGCATGTAACATTATACTGAAAACCTTGCTTGAGAAGGTTTTGGGACGC
TCGAAATCGCGTGCATTCAACGCTGCAGGTCGACAACCCTTAATATAACTTGGAAAGCAAGCAATCGTAG
CCCCAGCAAAGCACTATAGTAGGTGTTTGCTCTTTTTATTTCCTTTGCTCTACGCACTGTAATACAGGAT
TGATGAAAGCAGTATAGAAAATCGCCTCGAAGCCTCGTGAATCAGTAGATCTATTTACATTGTTCGTCTC
GTGCGGTTTTTCACCAGTGTCATGAGCGAGCGAACTTGGTCGACATCATTAAAAAAAACTGCGGCTTTCG
TGTCAGAGTCGCTGTGTATCACTTCGACGTAGGTAATCAGCTCTTAAGCTTGAAGTGTGGATCGGAATTT
TCTTCTCCTCCTTCATTAGTCATCTTCCATGAAAGAGTGACTTTTGACTCACACGAAGGAAAATGTGCGC
AAATTACAAATCACCTACAAGCCACAAGACACATTCATCAAAGGCACCAAACAAGACATTCAAGTGGACC
ATGATAAAAGCCAAGGTTTGAAGGCATATTCTGTATACTTCAATCTTGGTTTGCTCGGCCCAAGTCCCGG
CGATTAGCGGCGCCCGGTGGCCCGGCTGGATAGATTTCAATTGGCACACGCACAATTATCTCCACAATTG
CATTGCATACACCTTTACACCACAACTCGGCGACCTCGGCCAGCCTCTGAAAACACATAGCCAAAAACGA
AGAAGGGACAGGCATTTTCCCTTCATTGCCTAGTATGGCATAATACGTCACCAAACCATGCATTATGGAT
TGTTAAGAGCTAATCTTCCTGGTGAAAAACCGCCACAAATTGACCATGACAGTGCTTGCTCGGAGTTTTC
AGCGGAGGGCGTGCGCCCGGGCAAACATAGTGCATTGTGATGTAGGCGGCAAATATATGCCGGATACGCG
CTTATGGAGCGGATTGCCCCGGCGGAGAAAAGTATATAAGTAGCCAGCGCAAGGCCCCCATTTCTAGAGA
ATTTTTCCCTTCAATTGATTACAACTTCAATTAACTACAAACAAAACAAACAACCATGGGAACCACCTTG
GATGACACTGCTTATCGATACCGAACATCTGTACCTGGTGATGCTGAAGCTATCGAAGCCCTTGACGGGT
CATTCACAACTGACACCGTCTTTAGAGTTACAGCTACTGGGGATGGGTTTACATTGCGAGAAGTACCAGT
AGATCCTCCTTTGACCAAAGTATTCCCAGATGACGAAAGTGACGATGAATCCGATGACGGTGAGGACGGT
GACCCAGACTCAAGAACATTTGTCGCTTATGGAGACGACGGTGATTTGGCCGGTTTCGTAGTTGTATCCT
ATTCTGGATGGAACCGAAGACTTACTGTCGAGGATATAGAGGTTGCCCCAGAACATCGTGGGCACGGTGT
TGGGCGAGCCCTTATGGGATTAGCTACAGAATTTGCCCGTGAACGTGGGGCTGGACATTTATGGTTAGAA
GTCACCAATGTTAATGCACCAGCTATACATGCATATCGAAGAATGGGGTTCACACTTTGTGGATTGGATA
CAGCTTTATACGATGGTACAGCCTCAGACGGAGAACAAGCTTTATACATGTCTATGCCTTGTCCATAATC
AGTACTGACAATAAAAAGATTCTTGTTTTCAAGAACTTGTCATTTGTATAGTTTTTTTATATTGTAGTTG
TTCTATTTTAATCAAATGTTAGCGTGATTTATATTTTTTTTCGCCTCGACATCATCTGCCCAGATGCGAA
GTTAAGTGCGCAGAAAGTAATATCATGCGTTAATCGTATGTGAATGCTGGTCGCTATACTGCTGTCGATT
CGATACTAACGCCGCCATCCAGTGTCGAAAACGAGCTCTCGAGAACCCTTAATATAACTTCGTATAATGT
ATGCTATACGAAGTTATTAGGTGATATCAGATCCACTAGTGGCCATTAAGACCTCAGCGCGGCCGCAAAT
TTAAATAAAATGAAGTGAAGTTCCTATACTTTCTAGAGAATAGGAACTTCTATAGTGAGTCGAATAAGGG
CGACACAAAATTTATTCTAAATGCATAATAAATACTGATAACATCTTATAGTTTGTATTATATTTTGTAT
TATCGTTGACATGTATAATTTTGATATCAAAAACTGATTTTCCCTTTATTATTTTCGAGATTTATTTTCT
TAATTCTCTTTAACAAACTAGAAATATTGTATATACAAAAAATCATAAATAATAGATGAATAGTTTAATT
ATAGGTGTTCATCAATCGAAAAAGCAACGTATCTTATTTAAAGTGCGTTGCTTTTTTCTCATTTATAAGG
TTAAATAATTCTCATATATCAAGCAAAGTGACAGGCGCCCTTAAATATTCTGACAAATGCTCTTTCCCTA
AACTCCCCCCATAAAAAAACCCGCCGAAGCGGGTTTTTACGTTATTTGCGGATTAACGATTACTCGTTAT
CAGAACCGCCCAGGGGGCCCGAGCTTAAGACTGGCCGTCGTTTTACAACACAGAAAGAGTTTGTAGAAAC
GCAAAAAGGCCATCCGTCAGGGGCCTTCTGCTTAGTTTGATGCCTGGCAGTTCCCTACTCTCGCCTTCCG
CTTCCTCGCTCACTGACTCGCTGCGCTCGGTCGTTCGGCTGCGGCGAGCGGTATCAGCTCACTCAAAGGC
GGTAATACGGTTATCCACAGAATCAGGGGATAACGCAGGAAAGAACATGTGAGCAAAAGGCCAGCAAAAG
GCCAGGAACCGTAAAAAGGCCGCGTTGCTGGCGTTTTTCCATAGGCTCCGCCCCCCTGACGAGCATCACA
AAAATCGACGCTCAAGTCAGAGGTGGCGAAACCCGACAGGACTATAAAGATACCAGGCGTTTCCCCCTGG
AAGCTCCCTCGTGCGCTCTCCTGTTCCGACCCTGCCGCTTACCGGATACCTGTCCGCCTTTCTCCCTTCG
GGAAGCGTGGCGCTTTCTCATAGCTCACGCTGTAGGTATCTCAGTTCGGTGTAGGTCGTTCGCTCCAAGC
TGGGCTGTGTGCACGAACCCCCCGTTCAGCCCGACCGCTGCGCCTTATCCGGTAACTATCGTCTTGAGTC
CAACCCGGTAAGACACGACTTATCGCCACTGGCAGCAGCCACTGGTAACAGGATTAGCAGAGCGAGGTAT
GTAGGCGGTGCTACAGAGTTCTTGAAGTGGTGGGCTAACTACGGCTACACTAGAAGAACAGTATTTGGTA
TCTGCGCTCTGCTGAAGCCAGTTACCTTCGGAAAAAGAGTTGGTAGCTCTTGATCCGGCAAACAAACCAC
CGCTGGTAGCGGTGGTTTTTTTGTTTGCAAGCAGCAGATTACGCGCAGAAAAAAAGGATCTCAAGAAGAT
CCTTTGATCTTTTCTACGGGGTCTGACGCTCAGTGGAACGACGCGCGCGTAACTCACGTTAAGGGATTTT
GGTCATGAGCTTGCGCCGTCCCGTCAAGTCAGCGTAATGCTCTGCTTACCAATGCTTAATCAGTGAGGCA
CCTATCTCAGCGATCTGTCTATTTCGTTCATCCATAGTTGCCTGACTCCCCGTCGTGTAGATAACTACGA
TACGGGAGGGCTTACCATCTGGCCCCAGCGCTGCGATGATACCGCGAGAACCACGCTCACCGGCTCCGGA
TTTATCAGCAATAAACCAGCCAGCCGGAAGGGCCGAGCGCAGAAGTGGTCCTGCAACTTTATCCGCCTCC
ATCCAGTCTATTAATTGTTGCCGGGAAGCTAGAGTAAGTAGTTCGCCAGTTAATAGTTTGCGCAACGTTG
TTGCCATCGCTACAGGCATCGTGGTGTCACGCTCGTCGTTTGGTATGGCTTCATTCAGCTCCGGTTCCCA
ACGATCAAGGCGAGTTACATGATCCCCCATGTTGTGCAAAAAAGCGGTTAGCTCCTTCGGTCCTCCGATC
GTTGTCAGAAGTAAGTTGGCCGCAGTGTTATCACTCATGGTTATGGCAGCACTGCATAATTCTCTTACTG
TCATGCCATCCGTAAGATGCTTTTCTGTGACTGGTGAGTACTCAACCAAGTCATTCTGAGAATAGTGTAT
GCGGCGACCGAGTTGCTCTTGCCCGGCGTCAATACGGGATAATACCGCGCCACATAGCAGAACTTTAAAA
GTGCTCATCATTGGAAAACGTTCTTCGGGGCGAAAACTCTCAAGGATCTTACCGCTGTTGAGATCCAGTT
CGATGTAACCCACTCGTGCACCCAACTGATCTTCAGCATCTTTTACTTTCACCAGCGTTTCTGGGTGAGC
AAAAACAGGAAGGCAAAATGCCGCAAAAAAGGGAATAAGGGCGACACGGAAATGTTGAATACTCATATTC
TTCCTTTTTCAATATTATTGAAGCATTTATCAGGGTTATTGTCTCATGAGCGGATACATATTTGAATGTA
TTTAGAAAAATAAACAAATAGGGGTCAGTGTTACAACCAATTAACCAATTCTGAACATTATCGCGAGCCC
ATTTATACCTGAATATGGCTCATAACACCCCTTGTTTGCCTGGCGGCAGTAGCGCGGTGGTCCCACCTGA
CCCCATGCCGAACTCAGAAGTGAAACGCCGTAGCGCCGATGGTAGTGTGGGGACTCCCCATGCGAGAGTA
GGGAACTGCCAGGCATCAAATAAAACGAAAGGCTCAGTCGAAAGACTGGGCCTTTCGCCCGGGCTAATTA
TGGGGTGTCGCCCTTATTCGACTCTATAGTGAAGTTCCTATTCTCTAGAAAGTATAGGAACTTCTGAAGT
GGGGATTTAAATGCGGCCGCGCTGAGGGTTTAATGGGCTTAGTTAGCCTTGCTTGTGACTTTGCAGCTTT
ATCCATGAACGGATCATACGATTGTATTTCTGAATTTGTCATAGTGACTTTAAGTTGTTCTTTATTTGGT
ATGATTCTATTTTTTAGGACTTTCTAAAAAATCAATTTAAATTTTGGAAAACCATTTGTGGTTTTTCTTA
AATGATTGCAAAATTATTAAAAAATCGTTAAAAAAATATTCAGTGTAAAAAGACTAGCATTCATGATCTC
AACATCTTTGGATAATATCAGAATGAGAAAGAACAGATACGCAGTACGTTTTTTGGTGAGCTCTTTGCAC
TTCTTTAGTTCTTTCCATCAATATCAGTTTTTTAAACTTTTAGGACTAAAAGTGATGTTTAACTTCAAAA
TGTTTAAAATTTTGTTCTTCCCGACGTTCATTAAGAATACTAATACACTTTAATAATTATTTTAATATTT
TGTTCTAAATAATGACTTTTAATTAAAAAAGATAAAATATAAAAACATCATAATAACTCACCAGAGGTTA
AGAACAAAAAAACAAATTAGATATCTGCTAATCCAATATAGTTAAATCAATCTTTCCTTGGTATAATGGG
TATATTACATATATTTCAAGGACCGACACTCCTACCAAATATCTAAAATTTACCATATTAACATAACATG
TATATAAACGTCAAATCATAATCAGCACTAGCGGAATGCGTGCGATATCCCAAGCCACCATAATAAATAT
ACATTCATAGTGCCATCTCGGCCCACTGCATTTATCCACTGTATATGCAATATACGCACGGTATCTCGAG
AAACAGTCGTAGGAGGCAACCTGACGTACCCATTCTTCGTTTACTTCGCTTCCAACATACTCAGACGCCA
TCATAGCGACTGCAAAATGTTCTCTTAGCCTTCATACCCCTATTCGTACTAATGTTCATAAAAAAAAACA
CCAAAATAGCCAATCTGGAAAAAACATGTGTCCCTTTTTGATTTCTATTCTACAACTACATGTTGCAGCC
ATATTGACATAGTCTCTAACCAGAATACCTGCCATTAGGACCTCCTAAAGAGGGAATAGGGTATAGCCCT
ATCCGGGTAAACGCGATTTCAGTTCGGCTGAAATTTTTTTTTGGCCACGACACCATTGTCGAATGTTCTG
TGGAAAAATTTATAAGGAAGTAAATTGAAAAAGTTCTTCTTCTTCTCTTTTTTCAGTACAGTATACTATT
ATTATACATTAAACAAAGCGCAAATGGTTTAGTGGTAAAATCCAACGTTGCCATCGTTGGGCCCCCGGTT
CGATTCCGGGTTTGCGCAACTGCTTCTTCATTCAATTCGTTTTAGAGCTAGAAATAGCAAGTTAAAATAA
GGCTAGTCCGTTATCAACTTGAAAAAGTGGCACCGAGTCGGTGCTTTGCGCAAATGGTTTAGTGGTAAAA
TCCAACGTTGCCATCGTTGGGCCCCCGGTTCGATTCCGGGTTTGCGCAGCTGATTGATATAGATTTATAT
TAGTTGCTTGTCTTATATTTAGTTTTTTGAATACATATGAATTTTAAATTTAGTTGTAGACCTTTGGACA
GGCTTTAATGCTGTCTGTATCGGTATATATCTTGGACCATGTGGTATTAATCTAATCGAATGTGTGAG
